Addgene plasmid #165790: pPromoterless-P2A
Purpose: Viral P2A part in promoter grammar, for building promoterless control vectors
Depositing lab: Koen Venken. Depositing organization: Baylor College of Medicine. Publication: Multiplexed drug-based selection and counterselection genetic manipulations in Drosophila. Matinyan N, Karkhanis MS, Gonzalez Y, Jain A, Saltzman A, Malovannaya A, Sarrion-Perdigones A, Dierick HA, Venken KJT. Cell Rep. 2021 Sep 14;36(11):109700. doi: 10.1016/j.celrep.2021.109700. PubMed 34525356.
Backbone
  Vector backbone: pUPD
  Backbone size w/o insert (bp): 3057
  Vector type: Insect Expression
Growth in bacteria
  Bacterial resistance: Ampicillin, 100 μg/mL
  Growth temperature: 37°C
  Growth strain: DH10B
  Copy number: High Copy
Gene/Insert
  Gene/Insert name: Promoterless-2A
  Species: Synthetic
  Insert size (bp): 57
  Cloning method: Restriction Enzyme; 5′ cloning site unknown (unknown if destroyed); 3′ cloning site unknown (unknown if destroyed)
  Sequencing primers: 5′ unknown
Terms and licenses: Academic/Nonprofit Terms; Industry Terms: Not Available to Industry
Depositor comments: Linker - Promoter Mimic
How to cite: pPromoterless-P2A was a gift from Koen Venken (Addgene plasmid # 165790 ; http://n2t.net/addgene:165790 ; RRID:Addgene_165790)
