[The description below was written by a language model from this plasmid's Addgene catalogue record and pLannotate feature annotations shown in this document.]
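Description:
pPromoterless-P2A is a small part-donor plasmid (about 3.1 kb) built on the pUPD backbone, a domestication/entry vector used in modular, grammar-based DNA assembly. It is catalogued under insect expression because it belongs to a toolkit for genetic manipulation in Drosophila, but it carries no insect expression elements of its own. It is maintained in E. coli at high copy through a ColE1/pUC-type origin and selected with ampicillin via the β-lactamase gene and its native promoter. The backbone also contains an f1 phage origin, a short bom fragment, and the remnants of a lacZα blue/white screening cassette (lac promoter, operator, CAP site and a lacZα fragment). T7 and SP6 promoters flank the cloning region.

The payload is a 57 bp synthetic sequence encoding a viral P2A peptide, which causes ribosomal skipping so that a downstream coding sequence is released as a separate polypeptide. Here it is formatted to occupy the promoter position in the assembly grammar, and the depositor describes it as a linker that acts as a promoter mimic. Using it in place of a real promoter part allows promoterless control vectors to be assembled with the same standard overhangs as their promoter-containing counterparts. The automated annotation does not label the P2A. The only feature called between the T7 and SP6 promoters is a short fragment matched to a hornet peptide, which is most likely a spurious hit in or near the insert region rather than a real component. The record does not state the cloning sites or the flanking assembly overhangs.
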