Features (pLannotate 1.2.2; 13 found; start..end, strand, type, name):
    202..790     -  rep_origin     ori: high-copy-number ColE1/pMB1/pBR322/pUC origin of replication
    961..1821    -  CDS            AmpR: β-lactamase; bla; confers resistance to ampicillin, carbenicillin, and related antibiotics
   1822..1926    -  promoter       AmpR promoter: bla
   1953..2003    +  misc_feature   bom (fragment): basis of mobility region from pBR322
   2004..2459    -  rep_origin     f1 ori (sequence partly withheld): f1 bacteriophage origin of replication; arrow indicates direction of (+) strand synthesis
   2463..2620    -  CDS            lacZα (fragment): LacZα fragment of β-galactosidase; lacZ fragment
   2623..2641    +  promoter       T7 promoter: promoter for bacteriophage T7 RNA polymerase
   2810..2872    -  CDS            VESPI_VESMG (fragment): Experimental evidence at protein level: Swiss-Prot protein existence level 1. Shows contractile activity on isolated ileum smooth muscle. From Vespa magnifica (Hornet).
   2884..2902    -  promoter       SP6 promoter: promoter for bacteriophage SP6 RNA polymerase
   2944..2960    -  protein_bind   lac operator: The lac repressor binds to the lac operator to inhibit transcription in E. coli. This inhibition can be relieved by adding lactose or isopropyl-β-D-thiogalactopyranoside (IPTG). lac repressor encoded by lacI
   2968..2998    -  promoter       lac promoter: promoter for the E. coli lac operon
   3013..3034    -  protein_bind   CAP binding site: CAP binding activates transcription in the presence of cAMP. E. coli catabolite activator protein
   3047..19      -  CDS            lacI (fragment) (across the origin): lac repressor; lacI; The lac repressor binds to the lac operator to inhibit transcription in E. coli. This inhibition can be relieved by adding lactose or isopropyl-β-D-thiogalactopyranoside (IPTG).
>Addgene plasmid #165790 | pPromoterless-P2A | addgene full sequence | sequence record 335038 | Addgene NGS Result
CGGTTTGCGTATTGGGCGCTCTTCCGCTTCCTCGCTCACTGACTCGCTGCGCTCGGTCGTTCGGCTGCGG
CGAGCGGTATCAGCTCACTCAAAGGCGGTAATACGGTTATCCACAGAATCAGGGGATAACGCAGGAAAGA
ACATGTGAGCAAAAGGCCAGCAAAAGGCCAGGAACCGTAAAAAGGCCGCGTTGCTGGCGTTTTTCCATAG
GCTCCGCCCCCCTGACGAGCATCACAAAAATCGACGCTCAAGTCAGAGGTGGCGAAACCCGACAGGACTA
TAAAGATACCAGGCGTTTCCCCCTGGAAGCTCCCTCGTGCGCTCTCCTGTTCCGACCCTGCCGCTTACCG
GATACCTGTCCGCCTTTCTCCCTTCGGGAAGCGTGGCGCTTTCTCATAGCTCACGCTGTAGGTATCTCAG
TTCGGTGTAGGTCGTTCGCTCCAAGCTGGGCTGTGTGCACGAACCCCCCGTTCAGCCCGACCGCTGCGCC
TTATCCGGTAACTATCGTCTTGAGTCCAACCCGGTAAGACACGACTTATCGCCACTGGCAGCAGCCACTG
GTAACAGGATTAGCAGAGCGAGGTATGTAGGCGGTGCTACAGAGTTCTTGAAGTGGTGGCCTAACTACGG
CTACACTAGAAGAACAGTATTTGGTATCTGCGCTCTGCTGAAGCCAGTTACCTTCGGAAAAAGAGTTGGT
AGCTCTTGATCCGGCAAACAAACCACCGCTGGTAGCGGTGGTTTTTTTGTTTGCAAGCAGCAGATTACGC
GCAGAAAAAAAGGATCTCAAGAAGATCCTTTGATCTTTTCTACGGGGTCTGACGCTCAGTGGAACGAAAA
CTCACGTTAAGGGATTTTGGTCATGAGATTATCAAAAAGGATCTTCACCTAGATCCTTTTAAATTAAAAA
TGAAGTTTTAAATCAATCTAAAGTATATATGAGTAAACTTGGTCTGACAGTTACCAATGCTTAATCAGTG
AGGCACCTATCTCAGCGATCTGTCTATTTCGTTCATCCATAGTTGCCTGACTCCCCGTCGTGTAGATAAC
TACGATACGGGAGGGCTTACCATCTGGCCCCAGTGCTGCAATGATACCGCGCGACCCACGCTCACCGGCT
CCAGATTTATCAGCAATAAACCAGCCAGCCGGAAGGGCCGAGCGCAGAAGTGGTCCTGCAACTTTATCCG
CCTCCATCCAGTCTATTAATTGTTGCCGGGAAGCTAGAGTAAGTAGTTCGCCAGTTAATAGTTTGCGCAA
CGTTGTTGCCATTGCTACAGGCATCGTGGTGTCACGCTCGTCGTTTGGTATGGCTTCATTCAGCTCCGGT
TCCCAACGATCAAGGCGAGTTACATGATCCCCCATGTTGTGCAAAAAAGCGGTTAGCTCCTTCGGTCCTC
CGATCGTTGTCAGAAGTAAGTTGGCCGCAGTGTTATCACTCATGGTTATGGCAGCACTGCATAATTCTCT
TACTGTCATGCCATCCGTAAGATGCTTTTCTGTGACTGGTGAGTACTCAACCAAGTCATTCTGAGAATAG
TGTATGCGGCGACCGAGTTGCTCTTGCCCGGCGTCAATACGGGATAATACCGCGCCACATAGCAGAACTT
TAAAAGTGCTCATCATTGGAAAACGTTCTTCGGGGCGAAAACTCTCAAGGATCTTACCGCTGTTGAGATC
CAGTTCGATGTAACCCACTCGTGCACCCAACTGATCTTCAGCATCTTTTACTTTCACCAGCGTTTCTGGG
TGAGCAAAAACAGGAAGGCAAAATGCCGCAAAAAAGGGAATAAGGGCGACACGGAAATGTTGAATACTCA
TACTCTTCCTTTTTCAATATTATTGAAGCATTTATCAGGGTTATTGTCTCATGAGCGGATACATATTTGA
ATGTATTTAGAAAAATAAACAAATAGGGGTTCCGCGCACATTTCCCCGAAAAGTGCCACCTGATGCGGTG
TGAAATACCGCACAGATGCGTAAGGAGAAAATACCGCATCAGGAAATTGTAAGCGTTAATATTTTGTTAA
AATTCGCGTTAAATTTTTGTTAAATCAGCTCATTTTTTAACCAATAGGCCGAAATCGGCAAAATCCCTTA
TAAATCAAAAGAATAGACCGAGATAGGGT
[37 nt withheld, positions 2130-2166]
AAAGAACGTGGACTCCAACGTCAAAGGGCGAAAAACCGTCTATCAGGGCGCTGGCCCACTACGTGAACCA
TCACCCT
[91 nt withheld, positions 2244-2334]
G
[124 nt withheld, positions 2336-2459]
CCATTCGCCATTCAGGCTGCGCAACTGTTGGGAAGGGCGATCGGTGCGGGCCTCTTCGCTATTACGCCAG
CTGGCGAAAGGGGGATGTGCTGCAAGGCGATTAAGTTGGGTAACGCCAGGGTTTTCCCAGTCACGACGTT
GTAAAACGACGGCCAGTGAATTGTAATACGACTCACTATAGGGCGAATTGGGCCCGACGTCGCATGCTCC
CGGCCGCCATGGCGGCCGCGGGAATTCGATTGGGCGATGAGTGGTCTCGGGAGGCCACCAACTTCAGCCT
GCTGAAGCAGGCCGGCGATGTGGAGGAGAATCCCGGACCCGGAATGCGAGACCACTCATCGCCCAATCAC
TAGTGAATTCGCGGCCGCCTGCAGGTCGACCATATGGGAGAGCTCCCAACGCGTTGGATGCATAGCTTGA
GTATTCTATAGTGTCACCTAAATAGCTTGGCGTAATCATGGTCATAGCTGTTTCCTGTGTGAAATTGTTA
TCCGCTCACAATTCCACACAACATACGAGCCGGAAGCATAAAGTGTAAAGCCTGGGGTGCCTAATGAGTG
AGCTAACTCACATTAATTGCGTTGCGCTCACTGCCCGCTTTCCAGTCGGGAAACCTGTCGTGCCAGCTGC
ATTAATGAATCGGCCAACGCGCGGGGAGAGG
